>Addgene plasmid #152867 | pGBW-m4133864 | depositor full sequence | sequence record 295879 | Full Sequence
CACCATGGAGAGCCTTGTCCCTGGTTTCAAC
[348 nt withheld, positions 32-379]
AACGGTAATAAAGGAGCTGGTGGCCATAGTTACGGCGCCGATCTAAAGTCATTTGACTTAGGCGACGAGC
TTGGCACTGATCCTTATGAAGATTTTCAAGAAAACTGGAACACTAAACATAGCAGTGGTGTTACCCGTGA
ACTCATGCGTGAGCTTAACGGAGAAAACCTTTACTTTCAGTCGAAGAGGCGATGGAAAAAGAATTTTATC
GCGGTGAGTGCAGCCAACAGATTCAAAAAGATATCCTCGTCTGGTGCCCTCTAAGCTAGCTTGACTGACT
GAGATACAGCGTACCTTCAGCTCACAGACATGATAAGATACATTGATGAGTTTGGACAAACCACAACTAG
AATGCAGTGAAAAAAATGCTTTATTTGTGAAATTTGTGATGCTATTGCTTTATTTGTAACCATTATAAGC
TGCAATAAACAAGTTAACAACAACAATTGCATTCATTTTATGTTTCAGGTTCAGGGGGAGGTGTGGGAGG
TTTTTTAAAGCAAGTAAAACCTCTACAAATGTGGTATTGGCCCATCTCTATCGGTATCGTAGCATAACCC
CTTGGGGCCTCTAAACGGGTCTTGAGGGGTTTTTTGTGCCCCTCGGGCCGGATTGCTATCTACCGGCATT
GGCGCAGAAAAAAATGCCTGATGCGACGCTGCGCGTCTTATACTCCCACATATGCCAGATTCAGCAACGG
ATACGGCTTCCCCAACTTGCCCACTTCCATACGTGTCCTCCTTACCAGAAATTTATCCTTAAGGTCGTCA
GCTATCCTGCAGGCGATCTCTCGATTTCGATCAAGACATTCCTTTAATGGTCTTTTCTGGACACCACTAG
GGGTCAGAAGTAGTTCATCAAACTTTCTTCCCTCCCTAATCTCATTGGTTACCTTGGGCTATCGAAACTT
AATTAACCAGTCAAGTCAGCTACTTGGCGAGATCGACTTGTCTGGGTTTCGACTACGCTCAGAATTGCGT
CAGTCAAGTTCGATCTGGTCCTTGCTATTGCACCCGTTCTCCGATTACGAGTTTCATTTAAATCATGTGA
GCAAAAGGCCAGCAAAAGGCCAGGAACCGTAAAAAGGCCGCGTTGCTGGCGTTTTTCCATAGGCTCCGCC
CCCCTGACGAGCATCACAAAAATCGACGCTCAAGTCAGAGGTGGCGAAACCCGACAGGACTATAAAGATA
CCAGGCGTTTCCCCCTGGAAGCTCCCTCGTGCGCTCTCCTGTTCCGACCCTGCCGCTTACCGGATACCTG
TCCGCCTTTCTCCCTTCGGGAAGCGTGGCGCTTTCTCATAGCTCACGCTGTAGGTATCTCAGTTCGGTGT
AGGTCGTTCGCTCCAAGCTGGGCTGTGTGCACGAACCCCCCGTTCAGCCCGACCGCTGCGCCTTATCCGG
TAACTATCGTCTTGAGTCCAACCCGGTAAGACACGACTTATCGCCACTGGCAGCAGCCACTGGTAACAGG
ATTAGCAGAGCGAGGTATGTAGGCGGTGCTACAGAGTTCTTGAAGTGGTGGCCTAACTACGGCTACACTA
GAAGAACAGTATTTGGTATCTGCGCTCTGCTGAAGCCAGTTACCTTCGGAAAAAGAGTTGGTAGCTCTTG
ATCCGGCAAACAAACCACCGCTGGTAGCGGTGGTTTTTTTGTTTGCAAGCAGCAGATTACGCGCAGAAAA
AAAGGATCTCAAGAAGATCCTTTGATCTTTTCTACGGGGTCTGACGCTCAGTGGAACGAAAACTCACGTT
AAGGGATTTTGGTCATGAGATTATCAAAAAGGATCTTCACCTAGATCCTTTTAAATTAAAAATGAAGTTT
TAAATCAATCTAAAGTATATATGAGTAAACTTGGTCTGACAGTTACCAATGCTTAATCAGTGAGGCACCT
ATCTCAGCGATCTGTCTATTTCGTTCATCCATAGTTGCATTTAAATTTCCGAACTCTCCAAGGCCCTCGT
CGGAAAATCTTCAAACCTTTCGTCCGATCCATCTTGCAGGCTACCTCTCGAACGAACTATCGCAAGTCTC
TTGGCCGGCCTTGCGCCTTGGCTATTGCTTGGCAGCGCCTATCGCCAGGTATTACTCCAATCCCGAATAT
CCGAGATCGGGATCACCCGAGAGAAGTTCAACCTACATCCTCAATCCCGATCTATCCGAGATCCGAGGAA
TATCGAAATCGGGGCGCGCCTGGTGTACCGAGAACGATCCTCTCAGTGCGAGTCTCGACGATCCATATCG
TTGCTTGGCAGTCAGCCAGTCGGAATCCAGCTTGGGACCCAGGAAGTCCAATCGTCAGATATTGTACTCA
AGCCTGGTCACGGCAGCGTACCGATCTGTTTAAACCTAGATATTGATAGTCTGATCGGTCAACGTATAAT
CGAGTCCTAGCTTTTGCAAACATCTATCAAGAGACAGGATCAGCAGGAGGCTTTCGCATGAGTATTCAAC
ATTTCCGTGTCGCCCTTATTCCCTTTTTTGCGGCATTTTGCCTTCCTGTTTTTGCTCACCCAGAAACGCT
GGTGAAAGTAAAAGATGCTGAAGATCAGTTGGGTGCGCGAGTGGGTTACATCGAACTGGATCTCAACAGC
GGTAAGATCCTTGAGAGTTTTCGCCCCGAAGAACGCTTTCCAATGATGAGCACTTTTAAAGTTCTGCTAT
GTGGCGCGGTATTATCCCGTATTGACGCCGGGCAAGAGCAACTCGGTCGCCGCATACACTATTCTCAGAA
TGACTTGGTTGAGTATTCACCAGTCACAGAAAAGCATCTTACGGATGGCATGACAGTAAGAGAATTATGC
AGTGCTGCCATAACCATGAGTGATAACACTGCGGCCAACTTACTTCTGACAACGATTGGAGGACCGAAGG
AGCTAACCGCTTTTTTGCACAACATGGGGGATCATGTAACTCGCCTTGATCGTTGGGAACCGGAGCTGAA
TGAAGCCATACCAAACGACGAGCGTGACACCACGATGCCTGTAGCAATGGCAACAACCTTGCGTAAACTA
TTAACTGGCGAACTACTTACTCTAGCTTCCCGGCAACAGTTGATAGACTGGATGGAGGCGGATAAAGTTG
CAGGACCACTTCTGCGCTCGGCCCTTCCGGCTGGCTGGTTTATTGCTGATAAATCTGGAGCCGGTGAGCG
TGGGTCTCGCGGTATCATTGCAGCACTGGGGCCAGATGGTAAGCCCTCCCGTATCGTAGTTATCTACACG
ACGGGGAGTCAGGCAACTATGGATGAACGAAATAGACAGATCGCTGAGATAGGTGCCTCACTGATTAAGC
ATTGGTAACCGATTCTAGGTGCATTGGCGCAGAAAAAAATGCCTGATGCGACGCTGCGCGTCTTATACTC
CCACATATGCCAGATTCAGCAACGGATACGGCTTCCCCAACTTGCCCACTTCCATACGTGTCCTCCTTAC
CAGAAATTTATCCTTAAGATCCCGAATCGTTTAAACTCGACTCTGGCTCTATCGAATCTCCGTCGTTTCG
AGCTTACGCGAACAGCCGTGGCGCTCATTTGCTCGTCGGGCATCGAATCTCGTCAGCTATCGTCAGCTTA
CCTTTTTGGCAGCGATCGCGGCTCCCGACATCTTGGACCATTAGCTCCACAGGTATCTTCTTCCCTCTAG
TGGTCATAACAGCAGCTTCAGCTACCTCTCAATTCAAAAAACCCCTCAAGACCCGTTTAGAGGCCCCAAG
GGGTTATGCTATCAATCGTTGCGTTACACACACAAAAAACCAACACACATCCATCTTCGATGGATAGCGA
TTTTATTATCTAACTGCTGATCGAGTGTAGCCAGATCTAGTAATCAATTACGGGGTCATTAGTTCATAGC
CCATATATGGAGTTCCGCGTTACATAACTTACGGTAAATGGCCCGCCTGGCTGACCGCCCAACGACCCCC
GCCCATTGACGTCAATAATGACGTATGTTCCCATAGTAACGCCAATAGGGACTTTCCATTGACGTCAATG
GGTGGAGTATTTACGGTAAACTGCCCACTTGGCAGTACATCAAGTGTATCATATGCCAAGTACGCCCCCT
ATTGACGTCAATGACGGTAAATGGCCCGCCTGGCATTATGCCCAGTACATGACCTTATGGGACTTTCCTA
CTTGGCAGTACATCTACGTATTAGTCATCGCTATTACCATGCTGATGCGGTTTTGGCAGTACATCAATGG
GCGTGGATAGCGGTTTGACTCACGGGGATTTCCAAGTCTCCACCCCATTGACGTCAATGGGAGTTTGTTT
TGGCACCAAAATCAACGGGACTTTCCAAAATGTCGTAACAACTCCGCCCCATTGACGCAAATGGGCGGTA
GGCGTGTACGGTGGGAGGTCTATATAAGCAGAGCTGGTTTAGTGAACCGTCAGATCAGATCTTTGTCGAT
CCTACCATCCACTCGACACACCCGCCAGCGGCCGC
Features (pLannotate 1.2.2; 17 found; start..end, strand, type, name):
      5..541     +  CDS            R1A_SARS2 (fragment) (sequence partly withheld): Experimental evidence at protein level: Swiss-Prot protein existence level 1. [Non-structural protein 10]: Plays a pivotal role in viral transcription by stimulating both nsp14 3'-5' exoribonuclease and nsp16 2'-O-methyltransferase activities. Therefore plays an essential role in viral mRNAs cap methylation. From Severe acute respiratory syndrome coronavirus 2 (2019-nCoV) (SARS-CoV-2).
    569..585     +  CDS            CBP (fragment): calmodulin-binding peptide derived from skeletal muscle myosin light chain kinase; binds calmodulin with nanomolar affinity in the presence of calcium
    693..814     -  polyA_signal   SV40 poly(A) signal: SV40 polyadenylation signal
    837..906     -  CDS            large T antigen (fragment): large T antigen from SV40 (simian virus 40)
    929..975     +  terminator     T7 terminator: transcription terminator for bacteriophage T7 RNA polymerase
   1005..1141    +  terminator     rrnG terminator: transcription terminator from the E. coli ribosomal RNA rrnG operon (Albrechtsen et al., 1991)
   1186..1257    +  misc_feature   3' β-globin insulator: insulator downstream of the human β-globin locus (Farrell et al., 2002)
   1483..2071    -  rep_origin     ori: high-copy-number ColE1/pMB1/pBR322/pUC origin of replication
   2243..2307    -  CDS            bla(M) (fragment): β-lactamase lacking the signal sequence; bla(M); allows cytosolic expression of β-lactamase
   2817..3677    +  CDS            AmpR: β-lactamase; bla; confers resistance to ampicillin, carbenicillin, and related antibiotics
   3690..3826    +  terminator     rrnG terminator: transcription terminator from the E. coli ribosomal RNA rrnG operon (Albrechtsen et al., 1991)
   3978..4049    +  misc_feature   5' β-globin insulator: insulator upstream of the human β-globin locus (Farrell et al., 2002)
   4054..4100    -  terminator     T7 terminator: transcription terminator for bacteriophage T7 RNA polymerase
   4118..4166    -  polyA_signal   poly(A) signal: synthetic polyadenylation signal
   4247..4550    +  enhancer       CMV enhancer: human cytomegalovirus immediate early enhancer
   4623..4640    -  promoter       CMV promoter (fragment): human cytomegalovirus (CMV) immediate early promoter
   4703..4754    +  promoter       CMVd2 promoter: truncated human cytomegalovirus (CMV) immediate early promoter that yields moderately reduced expression relative to the full-length promoter
