[The description below was written by a language model from this plasmid's Addgene catalogue record and pLannotate feature annotations shown in this document.]
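Description:
pGBW-m4133864 is a mammalian expression plasmid built on the pTwist_CMV_6 backbone that carries the wild-type SARS-CoV-2 leader protein, the first mature product at the N-terminal end of the ORF1ab/ORF1a replicase polyprotein (commonly called nsp1). The insert is about 0.5 kb in a construct of roughly 4.8 kb. The automated feature table recognises this coding region as a fragment of the SARS-CoV-2 replicase polyprotein 1a. The functional text attached to that hit concerns nsp10, but this is generic annotation for the whole polyprotein entry and does not describe this insert. Transcription is driven by the human cytomegalovirus immediate-early enhancer and promoter, annotated here as the CMV enhancer plus truncated promoter elements just upstream of the open reading frame. Transcripts are terminated by an SV40 polyadenylation signal.

According to the catalogue entry, the backbone supplies a C-terminal tag made of a TEV protease cleavage site followed by a calmodulin-binding peptide (CBP). The feature table detects only a short CBP fragment downstream of the insert and does not annotate the TEV site separately. Such a tag allows calcium-dependent capture of the protein on calmodulin resin, and the tag can then be removed by TEV cleavage. The expression unit is flanked by 5' and 3' β-globin insulator elements, bacterial T7 and rrnG terminators and a synthetic poly(A) signal, which help isolate it from transcription elsewhere in the plasmid. Propagation in E. coli relies on a high-copy ColE1/pUC-type origin and selection on the AmpR β-lactamase gene; no mammalian selection marker is annotated. The plasmid is suited to transient expression of the leader protein in mammalian cells, for example for functional, interaction or purification studies.
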