Addgene plasmid #152867: pGBW-m4133864
Purpose: Mammalian expression plasmid for SARS-CoV-2 leader protein
Depositing lab: Ginkgo Bioworks & Benjie Chen. Depositing organization: Ginkgo Bioworks.
Backbone
  Vector backbone: pTwist_CMV_6
  Backbone size w/o insert (bp): 4180
  Vector type: Mammalian Expression
Growth in bacteria
  Bacterial resistance: Ampicillin, 100 μg/mL
  Growth temperature: 37°C
  Growth strain: DH5alpha
  Copy number: High Copy
Gene/Insert
  Gene/Insert name: SARS-CoV-2 leader protein
  Species: Severe acute respiratory syndrome coronavirus 2
  Insert size (bp): 533
  Mutation: wt
  Entrez Gene: ORF1ab (a.k.a. GU280_gp01)
  Promoter: CMV
  Tag / fusion protein: Cleavable TEV;CBP (C terminal on backbone)
  Cloning method: Unknown
Resource information
  A portion of this plasmid was derived from a plasmid made by: GinkgoBioworks
Depositor comments: NCBI reference sequence: YP_009725297.1
How to cite: pGBW-m4133864 was a gift from Ginkgo Bioworks & Benjie Chen (Addgene plasmid # 152867 ; http://n2t.net/addgene:152867 ; RRID:Addgene_152867)
